>Addgene plasmid #90135 | pT2-cryR;tmem88aCE1-basEgfp | addgene full sequence | sequence record 178702 | Addgene NGS Result
GCGACCGGTAATGTCAGACCTGGTAACTCCTTACTGTAACTTATTGCACCTGATGAACAAAAGATGTGAA
CTGAACGCAAGTAGGAGGCTAATAGAGGCTAGTACAGTACAAAGATCCCCAAATGATGTGTGCCGGCCTT
AGTGGAGGCAGACCCCTGGTTATATACCTGTGCTGCAGAAAGAGGGGCTTACAAATGGATCTCTCTGGAA
TGGCATTATCTCATGGTGGGAACAGTGTTGTCAGCAGAATCAGCGGGGTGGACTCTGACCTGAGAATGAC
AGTCTAGCACTGAATGGCTCAGACAATACTCTTGTGGCCAACTATCACCGGAAAATAAGTGCCTGCCAAA
ACAAACCAGACCAGATGAAGCTACATGGCTGTAGAACGTCAGTATTTAATGTGTTGTGGCCACTTGGTTC
ACCAGATTTAAGAGCTAATTTTTTTAAATATCACAGATAATCAATCGCTTTTTTTTTTCTTGACTGAAAA
GCTTAGACTGGAAAATTCTTTGAAAAAGTTTGCACTACAGAAAATAAATACATAACATCCTGCACTGAAT
GCACACTATTAATAGAAAAGAGAGCATTATTGTAGGAAATGTATTGTATATGTACATTCTGTGCATTTCA
CAATTTTCTCGAGCAGGAAACAGCTATGACCATGATTACGCCAAGCTATCAACTTTGTATAGAAAAGTTG
ATTTTTGAGTTATTATTCCTGATATAATGATTACTATAAAACAAGACTAAAAGCTTCTGAGTGTTTACGT
GTAAGTTATTTGTGGATTGTGAAGTGTATTAGAGGAAGGTTACAGATGGTCAGTCTCCTGTCTGTCTGTG
GGCTGGAAGTGAGGCTCGTAGAGGTCATGGGACAGGACTAATGTTTTGGTGACACCTCGGCTCTCTCTCA
GGACTTTACTGCGGAAATCCTGGCTCCAAGGCCAGGAAGGCAGGTTTTCCTCTTTTATGACTCTCAGGAT
ATATCTCGTTTTTCACCGTCCCTCTGCACTTAACGCTTATGTTCCACCAGCAGCCCTTTATCTGTGGCTG
CTGATAACCCACAGCTGTGAGTAAATAAATAAACAACTGTCAATAGCTTATTTACTTACAGATAAAGTCG
CCATCCTGTTTTTCACTCTTATGAACTCGATATGTTGTTTTGTTGACTCTATCACAGTCGTTCACAACTG
GCAGGCCGTGACCTGAAAAACATTCAAAGGCAAGTTTGTACAAAAAAGCAGGCTAGACTCTAGAGGGTAT
ATAATGGATCTCGCGTCTCAGCCTCACTTTGAGCTCCTCCACACGCTAGCGCTACCGGTCGCCACCATGG
TGAGCAAGGGCGAGGAGCTGTTCACCGGGGTGGTGCCCATCCTGGTCGAGCTGGACGGCGACGTAAACGG
CCACAAGTTCAGCGTGTCCGGCGAGGGCGAGGGCGATGCCACCTACGGCAAGCTGACCCTGAAGTTCATC
TGCACCACCGGCAAGCTGCCCGTGCCCTGGCCCACCCTCGTGACCACCCTGACCTACGGCGTGCAGTGCT
TCAGCCGCTACCCCGACCACATGAAGCAGCACGACTTCTTCAAGTCCGCCATGCCCGAAGGCTACGTCCA
GGAGCGCACCATCTTCTTCAAGGACGACGGCAACTACAAGACCCGCGCCGAGGTGAAGTTCGAGGGCGAC
ACCCTGGTGAACCGCATCGAGCTGAAGGGCATCGACTTCAAGGAGGACGGCAACATCCTGGGGCACAAGC
TGGAGTACAACTACAACAGCCACAACGTCTATATCATGGCCGACAAGCAGAAGAACGGCATCAAGGTGAA
CTTCAAGATCCGCCACAACATCGAGGACGGCAGCGTGCAGCTCGCCGACCACTACCAGCAGAACACCCCC
ATCGGCGACGGCCCCGTGCTGCTGCCCGACAACCACTACCTGAGCACCCAGTCCGCCCTGAGCAAAGACC
CCAACGAGAAGCGCGATCACATGGTCCTGCTGGAGTTCGTGACCGCCGCCGGGATCACTCTCGGCATGGA
CGAGCTGTACAAGTCCGGACTCAGATCTCGAGCTCAAGCTTCGAATTCTGCAGTCGACGGTACCGCGGGC
CCGGGATCCACCGGATCTAGATAACTGATCATAATCAGCCATACCACATTTGTAGAGGTTTTACTTGCTT
TAAAAAACCTCCCACACCTCCCCCTGAACCTGAAACATAAAATGAATGCAATTGTTGTTGTTAACTTGTT
TATTGCAGCTTATAATGGTTACAAATAAAGCAATAGCATCACAAATTTCACAAATAAAGCATTTTTTTCA
CTGCATTCTAGTTGTGGTTTGTCCAAACTCATCAATGTATCTTAACGCGTACCCAGCTTTCTTGTACAAA
GTGGGGCGCGCCTACGTAACTAGTCTCGAGCAACTTTATTATACATAGTTGATAATTCACTGGCCGTCGT
TTTACGGTACCATCGATGATGATCCAGACATGATAAGATACATTGATGAGTTTGGACAAACCACAACTAG
AATGCAGTGAAAAAAATGCTTTATTTGTGAAATTTGTGATGCTATTGCTTTATTTGTAACCATTATAAGC
TGCAATAAACAAGTTAACAACAACAATTGCATTCATTTTATGTTTCAGGTTCAGGGGGAGGTGTGGGAGG
TTTTTTAAAGCAAGTAAAACCTCTACAAATGTGGTATGGCTGATTATGATCCTCTAGATCAGATCTGCGA
AGATACGGCCACGGGTGCTCTTGATCCTGTGGCTGATTTTGGACTGTGCTGCTCGCAGCTGCTGATGAAT
CACATACTTCCTCCATTTTCTTCCACTGATTGACTGTTATAATTTCCCTAATTTCCAGGTCAAGGTGCTG
TGCATTGTGGTAATAGATGTGACATGACGTCACTTCCAAAGGACCAATGAACATGTCTGACCAATTTCAT
ATAATGTGAAAACGATTTTCATAGGCAGAATAAATAACATTTAAATTAAACTGGGCATCAGCGCAATTCA
ATTGGTTTGGTAATAGCAAGGGAAAATAGAATGAAGTGATCTCCAAAAAATAAGTACTTTTTGACTGTAA
ATAAAATTGTAAGGAGTAAAAAGTACTTTTTTTTCTAAAAAAATGTAATTAAGTAAAAGTAAAAGTATTG
ATTTTTAATTGTACTCAAGTAAAGTAAAAATCCCCAAAAATAATACTTAAGTACAGTAATCAAGTAAAAT
TACTCAAGTACTTTACACCTCTGGTTCTTGACCCCCTACCTTCAGCAAGCCCAGCAGATCCACTAGTTCT
AGAGCGGCCGCCACCGCGGTGGAGCTCCAGCTTTTGTTCCCTTTAGTGAGGGTTAATTGCGCGCTTGGCG
TAATCATGGTCATAGCTGTTTCCTGTGTGAAATTGTTATCCGCTCACAATTCCACACAACATACGAGCCG
GAAGCATAAAGTGTAAAGCCTGGGGTGCCTAATGAGTGAGCTAACTCACATTAATTGCGTTGCGCTCACT
GCCCGCTTTCCAGTCGGGAAACCTGTCGTGCCAGCTGCATTAATGAATCGGCCAACGCGCGGGGAGAGGC
GGTTTGCGTATTGGGCGCTCTTCCGCTTCCTCGCTCACTGACTCGCTGCGCTCGGTCGTTCGGCTGCGGC
GAGCGGTATCAGCTCACTCAAAGGCGGTAATACGGTTATCCACAGAATCAGGGGATAACGCAGGAAAGAA
CATGTGAGCAAAAGGCCAGCAAAAGGCCAGGAACCGTAAAAAGGCCGCGTTGCTGGCGTTTTTCCATAGG
CTCCGCCCCCCTGACGAGCATCACAAAAATCGACGCTCAAGTCAGAGGTGGCGAAACCCGACAGGACTAT
AAAGATACCAGGCGTTTCCCCCTGGAAGCTCCCTCGTGCGCTCTCCTGTTCCGACCCTGCCGCTTACCGG
ATACCTGTCCGCCTTTCTCCCTTCGGGAAGCGTGGCGCTTTCTCATAGCTCACGCTGTAGGTATCTCAGT
TCGGTGTAGGTCGTTCGCTCCAAGCTGGGCTGTGTGCACGAACCCCCCGTTCAGCCCGACCGCTGCGCCT
TATCCGGTAACTATCGTCTTGAGTCCAACCCGGTAAGACACGACTTATCGCCACTGGCAGCAGCCACTGG
TAACAGGATTAGCAGAGCGAGGTATGTAGGCGGTGCTACAGAGTTCTTGAAGTGGTGGCCTAACTACGGC
TACACTAGAAGAACAGTATTTGGTATCTGCGCTCTGCTGAAGCCAGTTACCTTCGGAAAAAGAGTTGGTA
GCTCTTGATCCGGCAAACAAACCACCGCTGGTAGCGGTGGTTTTTTTGTTTGCAAGCAGCAGATTACGCG
CAGAAAAAAAGGATCTCAAGAAGATCCTTTGATCTTTTCTACGGGGTCTGACGCTCAGTGGAACGAAAAC
TCACGTTAAGGCATTTTGGTCATGAGATTATCAAAAAGGATCTTCACCTAGATCCTTTTAAATTAAAAAT
GAAGTTTTAAATCAATCTAAAGTATATATGAGTAAACTTGGTCTGACAGTTACCAATGCTTAATCAGTGA
GGCACCTATCTCAGCGATCTGTCTATTTCGTTCATCCATAGTTGCCTGACTCCCCGTCGTGTAGATAACT
ACGATACGGGAGGGCTTACCATCTGGCCCCAGTGCTGCAATGATACCGCGAGACCCACGCTCACCGGCTC
CAGATTTATCAGCAATAAACCAGCCAGCCGGAAGGGCCGAGCGCAGAAGTGGTCCTGCAACTTTATCCGC
CTCCATCCAGTCTATTAATTGTTGCCGGGAAGCTAGAGTAAGTAGTTCGCCAGTTAATAGTTTGCGCAAC
GTTGTTGCCATTGCTACAGGCATCGTGGTGTCACGCTCGTCGTTTGGTATGGCTTCATTCAGCTCCGGTT
CCCAACGATCAAGGCGAGTTACATGATCCCCCATGTTGTGCAAAAAAGCGGTTAGCTCCTTCGGTCCTCC
GATCGTTGTCAGAAGTAAGTTGGCCGCAGTGTTATCACTCATGGTTATGGCAGCACTGCATAATTCTCTT
ACTGTCATGCCATCCGTAAGATGCTTTTCTGTGACTGGTGAGTACTCAACCAAGTCATTCTGAGAATAGT
GTATGCGGCGACCGAGTTGCTCTTGCCCGGCGTCAATACGGGATAATACCGCGCCACATAGCAGAACTTT
AAAAGTGCTCATCATTGGAAAACGTTCTTCGGGGCGAAAACTCTCAAGGATCTTACCGCTGTTGAGATCC
AGTTCGATGTAACCCACTCGTGCACCCAACTGATCTTCAGCATCTTTTACTTTCACCAGCGTTTCTGGGT
GAGCAAAAACAGGAAGGCAAAATGCCGCAAAAAAGGGAATAAGGGCGACACGGAAATGTTGAATACTCAT
ACTCTTCCTTTTTCAATATTATTGAAGCATTTATCAGGGTTATTGTCTCATGAGCGGATACATATTTGAA
TGTATTTAGAAAAATAAACAAATAGGGGTTCCGCGCACATTTCCCCGAAAAGTGCCACCTAAATTGTAAG
CGTTAATATTTTGTTAAAATTCGCGTTAAATTTTTGTTAAATCAGCTCATTTTTTAACCAATAGGCCGAA
ATCGGCAAAATCCCTTATAAATCAAAAGAATAGACCGAGATAGGGT
[37 nt withheld, positions 5647-5683]
AAAGAACGTGGACTCCAACGTCAAAGG
[32 nt withheld, positions 5711-5742]
GCTGGCTAAGAACTCATCAGCCTCCCCGGTCCATCTACCCACGTACCAATGCACCAATTGGCCACAATGA
CGGCTACTACATGGTGCCATTCCTTCCTCTTTATAGGAATGGAGACTACCTCCTGTCCAACAATGCTCTT
GGATACGAGTACGCCTACCTGTTGGACCCAGGTCATTGCACAACACCAGAAATGCCCTCTGATCTGCAAA
AGACGTGAATATCTGTTCAGACACCCATATCCACTCTGTTCCACACAGGTCAGAGGTTTGTCCAGGAGTT
CTTGACAGAGGTGTAAAAAGTACTCAAAAATTTTACTCAAGTGAAAGTACAAGTACTTAGGGAAAATTTT
ACTCAATTAAAAGTAAAAGTATCTGGCTAGAATCTTACTTGAGTAAAAGTAAAAAAGTACTCCATTAAAA
TTGTACTTGAGTATTAAGGAAGTAAAAGTAAAAGCAAGAAAGAAAACTAGAGATTCTTGTTTAAGCTTTT
AATCTCAAAAAACATTAAATGAAATGCATACAAGGTTTTATCCTGCTTTAGAACTGTTTGTATTTAATTA
TCAAACTATAAGACAGACAATCTAATGCCAGTACACGCTACTCAAAGTTGTAAAACCTCAGATTTAACTT
CAGTAGAAGCTGATTCTCAAAATTGTTAGTGTCAAGCCTAGCTCTTTTGGGGCTGAAAAGCAATCCTGCA
GTGCTGAAAAGCCTCTCACAGGCAGCCGATGCGGGAAGAGGTGTATTAGTCTTGATAGAGAGGCTGCAAA
TAGCAGGAAACGTGAGCAGAGACTCCCTGGTGTCTGAAACACAGGCCCATTTACGCCTTAAGATACATTG
ATGAGTTTGGACAAACCACAACTAGAATGCAGTGAAAAAAATGCTTTATTTGTGAAATTTGTGATGCTAT
TGCTTTATTTGTAACCATTATAAGCTGCAATAAACAAGTTAACAACAACAATTGCATTCATTTTATGTTT
CAGGTTCAGGGGGAGGTGTGGGAGGTTTTTTAAAGCAAGTAAAACCTCTACAAATGTGGTATGGCTGATT
ATGATCTAGAGTCGCGGCCGCTTTACTTGTACAGCTCGTCCATGCCGCCGGTGGAGTGGTGGCCCTCGGC
GCGCTCGTACTGTTCCACGATGGTGTAGTCCTCGTTGTGGGAGGTGATGTCCAGCTTGATGTTGACGTTG
TAGGCGCCGGGCAGCTGCACGGGCTTCTTGGCCTTGTAGGTGGTCTTGACCTCGGCGTCGTAGTGGCCGC
CGTCCTTCAGCTTCAGCCTCTGCTTGATCTCGCCCTTCAGGGCGCCGTCCTCGGGGTACATCCGCTCGGA
GGAGGCCTCCCAGCCCATGGTCTTCTTCTGCATTACGGGGCCGTCGGAGGGGAAGTTGGTGCCGCGCAGC
TTCACCTTGTAGATGAACTCGCCGTCCTGCAGGGAGGAGTCCTGGGTCACGGTCACCACGCCGCCGTCCT
CGAAGTTCATCACGCGCTCCCACTTGAAGCCCTCGGGGAAGGACAGCTTCAAGTAGTCGGGGATGTCGGC
GGGGTGCTTCACGTAGGCCTTGGAGCCGTACATGAACTGAGGGGACAGGATGTCCCAGGCGAAGGGCAGG
GGGCCGCCCTTGGTCACCTTCAGCTTGGCGGTCTGGGTGCCCTCGTAGGGGCGGCCCTCGCCCTCGCCCT
CGATCTCGAACTCGTGGCCGTTCACGGAGCCCTCCATGTGCACCTTGAAGCGCATGAACTCCTTGATGAT
GGCCATGTTGTCATCCTCGCCCTTGCTCACCATGGTG
Features (pLannotate 1.2.2; 26 found; start..end, strand, type, name):
    680..700     +  protein_bind   attB4: mutant version of attB; core recombination site for the Gateway® BP reaction BP Clonase™
   1221..1241    +  protein_bind   attB1: mutant version of attB; core recombination site for the Gateway® BP reaction BP Clonase™
   1251..1268    +  promoter       minP (fragment): minimal TATA-box promoter with low basal activity
   1327..2043    +  CDS            EGFP: EGFP is a basic (constitutively fluorescent) green fluorescent protein published in 1996, derived from Aequorea victoria. It is reported to be a rapidly-maturing weak dimer with moderate acid sensitivity.
   2044..2109    +  misc_feature   MCS: multiple cloning site
   2126..2210    +  CDS            large T antigen (fragment): large T antigen from SV40 (simian virus 40)
   2233..2354    +  polyA_signal   SV40 poly(A) signal: SV40 polyadenylation signal
   2364..2384    -  protein_bind   attB2: mutant version of attB; core recombination site for the Gateway® BP reaction BP Clonase™
   2411..2431    -  protein_bind   attB3: mutant version of attB; core recombination site for the Gateway® BP reaction BP Clonase™
   2435..2455    +  CDS            lacZα (fragment): LacZα fragment of β-galactosidase; lacZ fragment
   2471..2605    -  polyA_signal   SV40 poly(A) signal: SV40 polyadenylation signal
   2628..2711    -  CDS            large T antigen (fragment): large T antigen from SV40 (simian virus 40)
   3277..3317    -  misc_feature   MCS (fragment): pBluescript multiple cloning site
   3330..3348    -  promoter       T3 promoter: promoter for bacteriophage T3 RNA polymerase
   3393..3409    -  protein_bind   lac operator: The lac repressor binds to the lac operator to inhibit transcription in E. coli. This inhibition can be relieved by adding lactose or isopropyl-β-D-thiogalactopyranoside (IPTG). lac repressor encoded by lacI
   3417..3447    -  promoter       lac promoter: promoter for the E. coli lac operon
   3462..3483    -  protein_bind   CAP binding site: CAP binding activates transcription in the presence of cAMP. E. coli catabolite activator protein
   3496..3588    -  CDS            lacI (fragment): lac repressor; lacI; The lac repressor binds to the lac operator to inhibit transcription in E. coli. This inhibition can be relieved by adding lactose or isopropyl-β-D-thiogalactopyranoside (IPTG).
   3771..4359    -  rep_origin     ori: high-copy-number ColE1/pMB1/pBR322/pUC origin of replication
   4530..5390    -  CDS            AmpR: β-lactamase; bla; confers resistance to ampicillin, carbenicillin, and related antibiotics
   5391..5495    -  promoter       AmpR promoter: bla
   5521..5742    -  rep_origin     M13 ori (fragment) (sequence partly withheld): M13 bacteriophage origin of replication; arrow indicates direction of (+) strand synthesis
   5742..6029    +  CDS            tyr (fragment) (sequence partly withheld): TYRO_ORYLA - Also known as tyro. Experimental evidence at transcript level: Swiss-Prot protein existence level 2. This is a copper-containing oxidase that functions in the formation of pigments such as melanins and other polyphenolic compounds. From Oryzias latipes (Japanese rice fish) (Japanese killifish).
   6571..6692    -  polyA_signal   SV40 poly(A) signal: SV40 polyadenylation signal
   6715..6798    -  CDS            large T antigen (fragment): large T antigen from SV40 (simian virus 40)
   6818..7525    -  CDS            mCherry: mCherry is a basic (constitutively fluorescent) red fluorescent protein published in 2004, derived from Discosoma sp.. It is reported to be a very rapidly-maturing monomer with low acid sensitivity.
