[The description below was written by a language model from this plasmid's Addgene catalogue record and pLannotate feature annotations shown in this document.]
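Description:
pT2-cryR;tmem88aCE1-basEgfp is a Tol2 transposon-based enhancer reporter plasmid for zebrafish transgenesis, assembled by multisite Gateway cloning into the pDESTtol2pACrymCherry destination backbone. Although catalogued as a bacterial expression vector, bacteria serve only for propagation: the plasmid carries a high-copy ColE1/pUC-type origin and an ampicillin resistance gene (β-lactamase with its own promoter), along with pBluescript-derived remnants such as a lac promoter/operator, a T3 promoter and a partial M13 origin.

The payload lies between Gateway recombination scars. The roughly 500 bp interval between attB4 and attB1 is unannotated but corresponds in position to the 5' entry element, which would be the candidate enhancer (CE1) from the zebrafish tmem88a locus. Downstream of attB1 sits a minimal TATA-box basal promoter with low intrinsic activity, followed by EGFP and an SV40 polyadenylation signal, closed by attB2 and attB3 and a second SV40 poly(A). Because the basal promoter alone gives little expression, the EGFP pattern reports the tissue and stage specificity of the enhancer; EGFP functions here as a reporter rather than as a fusion to a tmem88a protein.

A separate, oppositely oriented mCherry cassette with its own SV40 poly(A) acts as a transgenesis marker. The "cryR" and backbone names suggest a crystallin promoter giving red lens fluorescence, but no such promoter is annotated. The Tol2 arms are likewise not labelled; the medaka tyrosinase fragment probably reflects flanking sequence from the original Tol2 insertion locus. The associated work concerned identifying developmentally active endothelial enhancers in zebrafish.
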