Addgene plasmid #90135: pT2-cryR;tmem88aCE1-basEgfp
Purpose: contains tmem88a enhancer sequence and a basal promoter driving expression of eGFP
Depositing lab: Nathan Lawson. Depositing organization: University of Massachusetts, Worcester. Publication: Robust Identification of Developmentally Active Endothelial Enhancers in Zebrafish Using FANS-Assisted ATAC-Seq. Quillien A, Abdalla M, Yu J, Ou J, Zhu LJ, Lawson ND. Cell Rep. 2017 Jul 18;20(3):709-720. doi: 10.1016/j.celrep.2017.06.070. PubMed 28723572.
Backbone
  Vector backbone: pDESTtol2pACrymCherry
  Backbone manufacturer: Addgene
  Vector type: Bacterial Expression
Growth in bacteria
  Bacterial resistance: Ampicillin, 100 μg/mL
  Growth temperature: 37°C
  Growth strain: DH5alpha
  Copy number: High Copy
Gene/Insert
  Gene/Insert name: tmem88aE1basEgfp
  Species: D. rerio (zebrafish)
  Entrez Gene: tmem88a (a.k.a. MGC77242, zgc:77242)
  Tag / fusion protein: EGFP (C terminal on insert)
  Cloning method: Gateway Cloning
Terms and licenses: Academic/Nonprofit Terms; Industry Terms: Not Available to Industry
How to cite: pT2-cryR;tmem88aCE1-basEgfp was a gift from Nathan Lawson (Addgene plasmid # 90135 ; http://n2t.net/addgene:90135 ; RRID:Addgene_90135)
